>Addgene plasmid #191847 | pcDNA3.1-Hyg-mEGFP | addgene full sequence | sequence record 377723 | Addgene NGS Result
GACGGATCGGGAGATCTCCCGATCCCCTATGGTGCACTCTCAGTACAATCTGCTCTGATGCCGCATAGTT
AAGCCAGTATCTGCTCCCTGCTTGTGTGTTGGAGGTCGCTGAGTAGTGCGCGAGCAAAATTTAAGCTACA
ACAAGGCAAGGCTTGACCGACAATTGCATGAAGAATCTGCTTAGGGTTAGGCGTTTTGCGCTGCTTCGCG
ATGTACGGGCCAGATATACGCGTTGACATTGATTATTGACTAGTTATTAATAGTAATCAATTACGGGGTC
ATTAGTTCATAGCCCATATATGGAGTTCCGCGTTACATAACTTACGGTAAATGGCCCGCCTGGCTGACCG
CCCAACGACCCCCGCCCATTGACGTCAATAATGACGTATGTTCCCATAGTAACGCCAATAGGGACTTTCC
ATTGACGTCAATGGGTGGAGTATTTACGGTAAACTGCCCACTTGGCAGTACATCAAGTGTATCATATGCC
AAGTACGCCCCCTATTGACGTCAATGACGGTAAATGGCCCGCCTGGCATTATGCCCAGTACATGACCTTA
TGGGACTTTCCTACTTGGCAGTACATCTACGTATTAGTCATCGCTATTACCATGGTGATGCGGTTTTGGC
AGTACATCAATGGGCGTGGATAGCGGTTTGACTCACGGGGATTTCCAAGTCTCCACCCCATTGACGTCAA
TGGGAGTTTGTTTTGGCACCAAAATCAACGGGACTTTCCAAAATGTCGTAACAACTCCGCCCCATTGACG
CAAATGGGCGGTAGGCGTGTACGGTGGGAGGTCTATATAAGCAGAGCTCTCTGGCTAACTAGAGAACCCA
CTGCTTACTGGCTTATCGAAATTAATACGACTCACTATAGGGAGACCCAAGCTGGCTAGCGTTTAAACGG
GCCCTCTAGACTCGAGATGGTGAGCAAGGGCGAGCTGTTCACCGGGGTGGTGCCCATCCTGGTCGAGCTG
GACGGCGACGTAAACGGCCACAAGTTCAGCGTGTCCGGCGAGGGCGAGGGCGATGCCACCTACGGCAAGC
TGACCCTGAAGTTCATCTGCACCACCGGCAAGCTGCCCGTGCCCTGGCCCACCCTCGTGACCACCCTGAC
CTACGGCGTGCAGTGCTTCAGCCGCTACCCCGACCACATGAAGCAGCACGACTTCTTCAAGTCCGCCATG
CCCGAAGGCTACGTCCAGGAGCGCACCATCTTCTTCAAGGACGACGGCAACTACAAGACCCGCGCCGAGG
TGAAGTTCGAGGGCGACACCCTGGTGAACCGCATCGAGCTGAAGGGCATCGACTTCAAGGAGGACGGCAA
CATCCTGGGGCACAAGCTGGAGTACAACTACAACAGCCACAACGTCTATATCATGGCCGACAAGCAGAAG
AACGGCATCAAGGTGAACTTCAAGATCCGCCACAACATCGAGGACGGCAGCGTGCAGCTCGCCGACCACT
ACCAGCAGAACACCCCCATCGGCGACGGCCCCGTGCTGCTGCCCGACAACCACTACCTGAGCACCCAGTC
CAAGCTGAGCAAAGACCCCAACGAGAAGCGCGATCACATGGTCCTGAAGGAGCGCGTGACCGCCGCCGGG
ATCACTCTCGGCATGGACGAGCTGTACAAGGATATCTGCAGAATTCCACCACACTGGACTAGTGGATCCG
AGCTCGGTACCAAGCTTAAGTTTAAACCGCTGATCAGCCTCGACTGTGCCTTCTAGTTGCCAGCCATCTG
TTGTTTGCCCCTCCCCCGTGCCTTCCTTGACCCTGGAAGGTGCCACTCCCACTGTCCTTTCCTAATAAAA
TGAGGAAATTGCATCGCATTGTCTGAGTAGGTGTCATTCTATTCTGGGGGGTGGGGTGGGGCAGGACAGC
AAGGGGGAGGATTGGGAAGACAATAGCAGGCATGCTGGGGATGCGGTGGGCTCTATGGCTTCTGAGGCGG
AAAGAACCAGCTGGGGCTCTAGGGGGTATCCCC
[124 nt withheld, positions 1994-2117]
C
[91 nt withheld, positions 2119-2209]
A
[49 nt withheld, positions 2211-2259]
CCTTTGACGTTGGAGTCCACGTTCTTT
[37 nt withheld, positions 2287-2323]
ACCCTATCTCGGTCTATTCTTTTGATTTATAAGGGATTTTGCCGATTTCGGCCTATTGGTTAAAAAATGA
GCTGATTTAACAAAAATTTAACGCGAATTAATTCTGTGGAATGTGTGTCAGTTAGGGTGTGGAAAGTCCC
CAGGCTCCCCAGCAGGCAGAAGTATGCAAAGCATGCATCTCAATTAGTCAGCAACCAGGTGTGGAAAGTC
CCCAGGCTCCCCAGCAGGCAGAAGTATGCAAAGCATGCATCTCAATTAGTCAGCAACCATAGTCCCGCCC
CTAACTCCGCCCATCCCGCCCCTAACTCCGCCCAGTTCCGCCCATTCTCCGCCCCATGGCTGACTAATTT
TTTTTATTTATGCAGAGGCCGAGGCCGCCTCTGCCTCTGAGCTATTCCAGAAGTAGTGAGGAGGCTTTTT
TGGAGGCCTAGGCTTTTGCAAAAAGCTCCCGGGAGCTTGTATATCCATTTTCGGATCTGATCAGCACGTG
ATGAAAAAGCCTGAACTCACCGCGACGTCTGTCGAGAAGTTTCTGATCGAAAAGTTCGACAGCGTCTCCG
ACCTGATGCAGCTCTCGGAGGGCGAAGAATCTCGTGCTTTCAGCTTCGATGTAGGAGGGCGTGGATATGT
CCTGCGGGTAAATAGCTGCGCCGATGGTTTCTACAAAGATCGTTATGTTTATCGGCACTTTGCATCGGCC
GCGCTCCCGATTCCGGAAGTGCTTGACATTGGGGAATTCAGCGAGAGCCTGACCTATTGCATCTCCCGCC
GTGCACAGGGTGTCACGTTGCAAGACCTGCCTGAAACCGAACTGCCCGCTGTTCTGCAGCCGGTCGCGGA
GGCCATGGATGCGATCGCTGCGGCCGATCTTAGCCAGACGAGCGGGTTCGGCCCATTCGGACCGCAAGGA
ATCGGTCAATACACTACATGGCGTGATTTCATATGCGCGATTGCTGATCCCCATGTGTATCACTGGCAAA
CTGTGATGGACGACACCGTCAGTGCGTCCGTCGCGCAGGCTCTCGATGAGCTGATGCTTTGGGCCGAGGA
CTGCCCCGAAGTCCGGCACCTCGTGCACGCGGATTTCGGCTCCAACAATGTCCTGACGGACAATGGCCGC
ATAACAGCGGTCATTGACTGGAGCGAGGCGATGTTCGGGGATTCCCAATACGAGGTCGCCAACATCTTCT
TCTGGAGGCCGTGGTTGGCTTGTATGGAGCAGCAGACGCGCTACTTCGAGCGGAGGCATCCGGAGCTTGC
AGGATCGCCGCGGCTCCGGGCGTATATGCTCCGCATTGGTCTTGACCAACTCTATCAGAGCTTGGTTGAC
GGCAATTTCGATGATGCAGCTTGGGCGCAGGGTCGATGCGACGCAATCGTCCGATCCGGAGCCGGGACTG
TCGGGCGTACACAAATCGCCCGCAGAAGCGCGGCCGTCTGGACCGATGGCTGTGTAGAAGTACTCGCCGA
TAGTGGAAACCGACGCCCCAGCACTCGTCCGAGGGCAAAGGAATAGCACGTGCTACGAGATTTCGATTCC
ACCGCCGCCTTCTATGAAAGGTTGGGCTTCGGAATCGTTTTCCGGGACGCCGGCTGGATGATCCTCCAGC
GCGGGGATCTCATGCTGGAGTTCTTCGCCCACCCCAACTTGTTTATTGCAGCTTATAATGGTTACAAATA
AAGCAATAGCATCACAAATTTCACAAATAAAGCATTTTTTTCACTGCATTCTAGTTGTGGTTTGTCCAAA
CTCATCAATGTATCTTATCATGTCTGTATACCGTCGACCTCTAGCTAGAGCTTGGCGTAATCATGGTCAT
AGCTGTTTCCTGTGTGAAATTGTTATCCGCTCACAATTCCACACAACATACGAGCCGGAAGCATAAAGTG
TAAAGCCTGGGGTGCCTAATGAGTGAGCTAACTCACATTAATTGCGTTGCGCTCACTGCCCGCTTTCCAG
TCGGGAAACCTGTCGTGCCAGCTGCATTAATGAATCGGCCAACGCGCGGGGAGAGGCGGTTTGCGTATTG
GGCGCTCTTCCGCTTCCTCGCTCACTGACTCGCTGCGCTCGGTCGTTCGGCTGCGGCGAGCGGTATCAGC
TCACTCAAAGGCGGTAATACGGTTATCCACAGAATCAGGGGATAACGCAGGAAAGAACATGTGAGCAAAA
GGCCAGCAAAAGGCCAGGAACCGTAAAAAGGCCGCGTTGCTGGCGTTTTTCCATAGGCTCCGCCCCCCTG
ACGAGCATCACAAAAATCGACGCTCAAGTCAGAGGTGGCGAAACCCGACAGGACTATAAAGATACCAGGC
GTTTCCCCCTGGAAGCTCCCTCGTGCGCTCTCCTGTTCCGACCCTGCCGCTTACCGGATACCTGTCCGCC
TTTCTCCCTTCGGGAAGCGTGGCGCTTTCTCATAGCTCACGCTGTAGGTATCTCAGTTCGGTGTAGGTCG
TTCGCTCCAAGCTGGGCTGTGTGCACGAACCCCCCGTTCAGCCCGACCGCTGCGCCTTATCCGGTAACTA
TCGTCTTGAGTCCAACCCGGTAAGACACGACTTATCGCCACTGGCAGCAGCCACTGGTAACAGGATTAGC
AGAGCGAGGTATGTAGGCGGTGCTACAGAGTTCTTGAAGTGGTGGCCTAACTACGGCTACACTAGAAGAA
CAGTATTTGGTATCTGCGCTCTGCTGAAGCCAGTTACCTTCGGAAAAAGAGTTGGTAGCTCTTGATCCGG
CAAACAAACCACCGCTGGTAGCGGTGGTTTTTTTGTTTGCAAGCAGCAGATTACGCGCAGAAAAAAAGGA
TCTCAAGAAGATCCTTTGATCTTTTCTACGGGGTCTGACGCTCAGTGGAACGAAAACTCACGTTAAGGGA
TTTTGGTCATGAGATTATCAAAAAGGATCTTCACCTAGATCCTTTTAAATTAAAAATGAAGTTTTAAATC
AATCTAAAGTATATATGAGTAAACTTGGTCTGACAGTTACCAATGCTTAATCAGTGAGGCACCTATCTCA
GCGATCTGTCTATTTCGTTCATCCATAGTTGCCTGACTCCCCGTCGTGTAGATAACTACGATACGGGAGG
GCTTACCATCTGGCCCCAGTGCTGCAATGATACCGCGAGACCCACGCTCACCGGCTCCAGATTTATCAGC
AATAAACCAGCCAGCCGGAAGGGCCGAGCGCAGAAGTGGTCCTGCAACTTTATCCGCCTCCATCCAGTCT
ATTAATTGTTGCCGGGAAGCTAGAGTAAGTAGTTCGCCAGTTAATAGTTTGCGCAACGTTGTTGCCATTG
CTACAGGCATCGTGGTGTCACGCTCGTCGTTTGGTATGGCTTCATTCAGCTCCGGTTCCCAACGATCAAG
GCGAGTTACATGATCCCCCATGTTGTGCAAAAAAGCGGTTAGCTCCTTCGGTCCTCCGATCGTTGTCAGA
AGTAAGTTGGCCGCAGTGTTATCACTCATGGTTATGGCAGCACTGCATAATTCTCTTACTGTCATGCCAT
CCGTAAGATGCTTTTCTGTGACTGGTGAGTACTCAACCAAGTCATTCTGAGAATAGTGTATGCGGCGACC
GAGTTGCTCTTGCCCGGCGTCAATACGGGATAATACCGCGCCACATAGCAGAACTTTAAAAGTGCTCATC
ATTGGAAAACGTTCTTCGGGGCGAAAACTCTCAAGGATCTTACCGCTGTTGAGATCCAGTTCGATGTAAC
CCACTCGTGCACCCAACTGATCTTCAGCATCTTTTACTTTCACCAGCGTTTCTGGGTGAGCAAAAACAGG
AAGGCAAAATGCCGCAAAAAAGGGAATAAGGGCGACACGGAAATGTTGAATACTCATACTCTTCCTTTTT
CAATATTATTGAAGCATTTATCAGGGTTATTGTCTCATGAGCGGATACATATTTGAATGTATTTAGAAAA
ATAAACAAATAGGGGTTCCGCGCACATTTCCCCGAAAAGTGCCACCTGACGTC
Features (pLannotate 1.2.2; 20 found; start..end, strand, type, name):
     28..80      -  misc_feature   bom (fragment): basis of mobility region from pBR322
    235..614     +  enhancer       CMV enhancer: human cytomegalovirus immediate early enhancer
    615..818     +  promoter       CMV promoter: human cytomegalovirus (CMV) immediate early promoter
    814..847     +  LTR            5' LTR (truncated) (fragment): truncated 5' long terminal repeat (LTR) from HIV-1
    863..881     +  promoter       T7 promoter: promoter for bacteriophage T7 RNA polymerase
    927..1640    +  CDS            mEGFP: enhanced GFP with monomerizing A206K mutation (Zacharias et al., 2002) mammalian codon-optimized
   1724..1948    +  polyA_signal   bGH poly(A) signal: bovine growth hormone polyadenylation signal
   1952..1973    +  promoter       SV40 promoter (fragment): SV40 enhancer and early promoter
   1994..2422    +  rep_origin     f1 ori (sequence partly withheld): f1 bacteriophage origin of replication; arrow indicates direction of (+) strand synthesis
   2436..2765    +  promoter       SV40 promoter: SV40 enhancer and early promoter
   2814..3839    +  CDS            HygR: aminoglycoside phosphotransferase from E. coli; aph(4)-Ia; confers resistance to hygromycin
   3849..3974    +  CDS            ble (fragment): BLE_KLEPN - Experimental evidence at protein level: Swiss-Prot protein existence level 1. Binding protein with a strong affinity to the bleomycin family of antibiotics. Binds to CL990; an antimitotic-antibiotic compound. From Klebsiella pneumoniae.
   3969..4090    +  polyA_signal   SV40 poly(A) signal: SV40 polyadenylation signal
   4163..4179    -  protein_bind   lac operator: The lac repressor binds to the lac operator to inhibit transcription in E. coli. This inhibition can be relieved by adding lactose or isopropyl-β-D-thiogalactopyranoside (IPTG). lac repressor encoded by lacI
   4187..4217    -  promoter       lac promoter: promoter for the E. coli lac operon
   4232..4253    -  protein_bind   CAP binding site: CAP binding activates transcription in the presence of cAMP. E. coli catabolite activator protein
   4266..4358    -  CDS            lacI (fragment): lac repressor; lacI; The lac repressor binds to the lac operator to inhibit transcription in E. coli. This inhibition can be relieved by adding lactose or isopropyl-β-D-thiogalactopyranoside (IPTG).
   4541..5129    -  rep_origin     ori: high-copy-number ColE1/pMB1/pBR322/pUC origin of replication
   5300..6160    -  CDS            AmpR: β-lactamase; bla; confers resistance to ampicillin, carbenicillin, and related antibiotics
   6161..6265    -  promoter       AmpR promoter: bla
