[The description below was written by a language model from this plasmid's Addgene catalogue record and pLannotate feature annotations shown in this document.]
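Description:
pcDNA3.1-Hyg-mEGFP is a mammalian expression plasmid of about 6.3 kb built on the commercial pcDNA3.1(-)/Hygro backbone, designed to express monomeric enhanced GFP. In bacteria it is maintained at high copy through a ColE1/pUC-type origin and selected with ampicillin via the β-lactamase gene and its native promoter. An f1 phage origin is also present, which in principle allows single-stranded DNA production.

The payload is a synthetic, mammalian codon-optimised mEGFP coding sequence carrying the A206K substitution, which suppresses the weak dimerisation tendency of EGFP. It was cloned between XhoI and EcoRV sites, both retained, and sits downstream of the human cytomegalovirus immediate-early enhancer and promoter and upstream of the bovine growth hormone polyadenylation signal, giving strong constitutive expression in transfected cells. A T7 promoter lies between the CMV promoter and the insert and can serve for in vitro transcription or as a priming site. A separate cassette, with the SV40 enhancer/early promoter driving the hygromycin phosphotransferase gene and ending in the SV40 polyadenylation signal, allows hygromycin selection of stably transfected cells. The remaining short annotations (HIV-1 LTR, ble, lacI and bom fragments, and the lac promoter/operator region) appear to be backbone remnants or partial sequence matches rather than functional parts.

The record states only that the plasmid expresses monomeric EGFP. That makes it suited to use as a fluorescent reporter, transfection marker or control vector. The associated publications concern fish immunology and antiviral responses, but the record does not specify how this construct was used in them.
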