Addgene plasmid #191847: pcDNA3.1-Hyg-mEGFP
Purpose: Expresses the monomeric form of EGFP
Depositing lab: Bertrand Collet. Depositing organization: INRAE Jouy-en-Josas. Publication: Detection of Salmonid IgM Specific to the Piscine Orthoreovirus Outer Capsid Spike Protein Sigma 1 Using Lipid-Modified Antigens in a Bead-Based Antibody Detection Assay. Teige LH, Kumar S, Johansen GM, Wessel O, Vendramin N, Lund M, Rimstad E, Boysen P, Dahle MK. Front Immunol. 2019 Sep 6;10:2119. doi: 10.3389/fimmu.2019.02119. eCollection 2019. PubMed 31552049.
Backbone
  Vector backbone: pcDNA3.1-(-)-Hyg
  Backbone manufacturer: Thermofisher scientific
  Backbone size w/o insert (bp): 5596
  Total vector size (bp): 6293
  Vector type: Mammalian Expression
  Selectable markers: Hygromycin
Growth in bacteria
  Bacterial resistance: Ampicillin, 100 μg/mL
  Growth temperature: 37°C
  Growth strain: DH5alpha
  Copy number: High Copy
Gene/Insert
  Gene/Insert name: mEGFP
  Species: Synthetic
  Insert size (bp): 810
  Promoter: CMV
  Cloning method: Restriction Enzyme; 5′ cloning site XhoI (not destroyed); 3′ cloning site EcoRV (not destroyed)
  Sequencing primers: 5′ GGCTAACTAGAGAACCCACTG; 3′ GGCAACTAGAAGGCACAGTC
Terms and licenses: Academic/Nonprofit Terms; Industry Terms: Not Available to Industry
Depositor comments: Additional References: Chaumont L, Jouneau L, Huetz F, van Muilekom DR, Peruzzi M, Raffy C, Le Hir J, Minke J, Boudinot P, Collet B. Unexpected regulatory functions of cyprinid Viperin on inflammation and metabolism. BMC Genomics. 2024 Jun 29;25(1):650. doi: 10.1186/s12864-024-10566-x. PMID: 38951796; PMCID: PMC11218377. Chaumont, L., Peruzzi, M., Huetz, F., Raffy, C., Le Hir, J., Minke, J., Boudinot, P., Collet, B., 2024. Salmonid Double-stranded RNA–Dependent Protein Kinase Activates Apoptosis and Inhibits Protein Synthesis. J. Immunol. https://doi.org/10.4049/JIMMUNOL.2400076 PMID: 39058317
How to cite: pcDNA3.1-Hyg-mEGFP was a gift from Bertrand Collet (Addgene plasmid # 191847 ; http://n2t.net/addgene:191847 ; RRID:Addgene_191847)
