>Addgene plasmid #191847 | pcDNA3.1-Hyg-mEGFP | depositor partial sequence | sequence record 371970 | pcDNA3_for
CTTCAATTAATACGACTCACTATAGGGAGACCCAAGCTGGCTAGCGTTTAAACGGGCCCTCTAGACTCGA
GATGGTGAGCAAGGGCGAGCTGTTCACCGGGGTGGTGCCCATCCTGGTCGAGCTGGACGGCGACGTAAAC
GGCCACAAGTTCAGCGTGTCCGGCGAGGGCGAGGGCGATGCCACCTACGGCAAGCTGACCCTGAAGTTCA
TCTGCACCACCGGCAAGCTGCCCGTGCCCTGGCCCACCCTCGTGACCACCCTGACCTACGGCGTGCAGTG
CTTCAGCCGCTACCCCGACCACATGAAGCAGCACGACTTCTTCAAGTCCGCCATGCCCGAAGGCTACGTC
CAGGAGCGCACCATCTTCTTCAAGGACGACGGCAACTACAAGACCCGCGCCGAGGTGAAGTTCGAGGGCG
ACACCCTGGTGAACCGCATCGAGCTGAAGGGCATCGACTTCAAGGAGGACGGCAACATCCTGGGGCACAA
GCTGGAGTACAACTACAACAGCCACAACGTCTATATCATGGCCGACAAGCAGAAGAACGGCATCAAGGTG
AACTTCAAGATCCGCCACAACATCGAGGACGGCAGCGTGCAGCTCGCCGACCACTACCAGCAGAACACCC
CCATCGGCGACGGCCCCGTGCTGCTGCCCGACAACCACTACCTGAGCACCCAGTCCAAGCTGAGCAAAGA
CCCCAACGAGAAGCGCGATCACATGGTCCTGAAGGAGCGCGTGACCGCCGCCGGGATCACTCTCGGCATG
GACGAGCTGTACAAGGATATCTGCAGAATTCCACCACACTGGACTAGTGGATCCGAGCTCGGTACCAAGC
TTAAGTTTAAACCGCTGATCAGCCTCGACTGTGCCTTCTAGTTGCCAGCCATCTGTTGTTTGCCCCTCCC
CCGTGCCTTCCTTGACCCTGGAAGGTGCCACTCCCACTGTCCTTTCCTAATAAAATGAGGAAATTGCATC
GCATTGTCTGAGTAGGTGTCATTCTATTCTGGGGGGTGGGGTGGGGCAGGACAGCAAGGGGGAGGATTGG
GAAGACAATAGCAGGCATGCTGGGGATGCGGTGGGCTCTATGGCTTCTGAGGCGGAAAGAACCAGCTGGG
GCTCTAGGGGGTATCCCCACGCGCC
