>Addgene plasmid #191847 | pcDNA3.1-Hyg-mEGFP | depositor partial sequence | sequence record 371971 | pcDNA3_rev
GAACGGTTAACTTAAGCTTGGGTACCGAGCTCGGATCCACTAGTCCAGTGTGGTGGAATTCTGCAGATAT
CCTTGTACAGCTCGTCCATGCCGAGAGTGATCCCGGCGGCGGTCACGCGCTCCTTCAGGACCATGTGATC
GCGCTTCTCGTTGGGGTCTTTGCTCAGCTTGGACTGGGTGCTCAGGTAGTGGTTGTCGGGCAGCAGCACG
GGGCCGTCGCCGATGGGGGTGTTCTGCTGGTAGTGGTCGGCGAGCTGCACGCTGCCGTCCTCGATGTTGT
GGCGGATCTTGAAGTTCACCTTGATGCCGTTCTTCTGCTTGTCGGCCATGATATAGACGTTGTGGCTGTT
GTAGTTGTACTCCAGCTTGTGCCCCAGGATGTTGCCGTCCTCCTTGAAGTCGATGCCCTTCAGCTCGATG
CGGTTCACCAGGGTGTCGCCCTCGAACTTCACCTCGGCGCGGGTCTTGTAGTTGCCGTCGTCCTTGAAGA
AGATGGTGCGCTCCTGGACGTAGCCTTCGGGCATGGCGGACTTGAAGAAGTCGTGCTGCTTCATGTGGTC
GGGGTAGCGGCTGAAGCACTGCACGCCGTAGGTCAGGGTGGTCACGAGGGTGGGCCAGGGCACGGGCAGC
TTGCCGGTGGTGCAGATGAACTTCAGGGTCAGCTTGCCGTAGGTGGCATCGCCCTCGCCCTCGCCGGACA
CGCTGAACTTGTGGCCGTTTACGTCGCCGTCCAGCTCGACCAGGATGGGCACCACCCCGGTGAACAGCTC
GCCCTTGCTCACCATCTCGAGTCTAGAGGGCCCGTTTAAACGCTAGCCAGCTTGGGTCTCCCTATAGTGA
GTCGTATTAATTTCGATAAGCCAGTAAGCAGTGGGTTCTCTAGTTAGCCAGAGAGCTCTGCTTATATAGA
CCTCCCACCGTACACGCCTACCGCCCATTTGCGTCAATGGGGCGGAGTTGTTACGACATTTTGGAAAGTC
CCGTTGATTTTGGTGCCAAAACAAACTCCCATTGACGTCAATGGGGTGGAGACTTGGAAATCCCCGTGAG
TCAAACCGCTATCCACGCCCATTGATGTACTGCCAAAACCGCATCACCATGGTAATAGCGATGACTAATA
CGTAGATGTACTGCCAAGTAGGAAAGTCCCATAAGGTCATG
